Addgene plasmid #37817: pPROBE-KT'
Depositing lab: Steven Lindow. Depositing organization: University of California, Berkeley. Publication: Improved gfp and inaZ broad-host-range promoter-probe vectors. Miller WG, Leveau JH, Lindow SE. Mol Plant Microbe Interact. 2000 Nov;13(11):1243-50. 10.1094/MPMI.2000.13.11.1243 PubMed 11059491.
Backbone
  Vector backbone: pVS1/p15a
Growth in bacteria
  Bacterial resistance: Kanamycin, 50 μg/mL
  Growth temperature: 37°C
  Growth strain: DH5alpha
  Copy number: Unknown
Gene/Insert
  Gene/Insert name: Promotorless gfp reporter gene
  Species: bacteria
Terms and licenses: Academic/Nonprofit Terms; Industry Terms: Not Available to Industry
Depositor comments: Please refer to the attached table for a complete list of restriction sites in the MCS. This plasmid has the PstI, SalI and SmaI sites.
How to cite: pPROBE-KT' was a gift from Steven Lindow (Addgene plasmid # 37817 ; http://n2t.net/addgene:37817 ; RRID:Addgene_37817)
