[The description below was written by a language model from this plasmid's Addgene catalogue record.]
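Description:
pPROBE-KT' is a broad-host-range promoter-probe plasmid for bacteria, built on a hybrid pVS1/p15a backbone. The p15a replicon supports maintenance in Escherichia coli cloning strains. The pVS1 replicon is generally used to allow stable replication in a range of other Gram-negative bacteria, such as pseudomonads and related plant-associated species. This fits the vector family's description as broad-host-range. Selection is by kanamycin resistance, and the record lists the copy number as unknown.

The payload is a promoterless gfp reporter gene placed downstream of a multiple cloning site. Because the reporter has no promoter of its own, green fluorescence should only appear when a DNA fragment with promoter activity is cloned upstream in the correct orientation. Fluorescence therefore serves as a readout of transcriptional activity from the inserted fragment. The depositor notes that the polylinker of this version includes PstI, SalI and SmaI sites, and refers to a separate table for the full site list. The record does not state the specific gfp variant, any transcriptional terminators that might insulate the reporter from read-through, or any mobilisation functions. No feature table is provided to confirm such elements.

Vectors of this type are typically used to build transcriptional fusions for testing candidate promoter regions, to screen genomic fragments for promoter activity, and to monitor gene expression in bacteria at the population or single-cell level. These uses extend to environmental and plant-associated species in which narrow-host-range E. coli plasmids cannot replicate. The associated publication also describes inaZ-based promoter-probe vectors.
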