>Addgene plasmid #37817 | pPROBE-KT' | addgene partial sequence | sequence record 49621 | GFP-R 5'-CCATCTAATTCAACAAGAATTGGGACAAC-3'
TTAAGCTTCTGCAGTCGACGGATCCCGGGTACCAAGGCCTGAGCTCGAATTCAGCTTCCGATCCCCAATT
CCTGGCAGTTTATGGCGGGCGTCCTGCCCGCCACCCTCCGGGCCGTTGCTTCGCAACGTTCAAATCCGCT
CCCGGCGGATTTGTCCTACTCAGGAGAGCGTTCACCGACAAACAACAGATAAAACGAAAGGCCCAGTCTT
TCGACTGAGCCTTTCGTTTTATTTGATGCCTGGGGAATTAATTCCTGGCAGTTTATGGCGGGCGTCCTGC
CCGCCACCCTCCGGGCCGTTGCTTCGCAACGTTCAAATCCGCTCCCGGCGGATTTGTCCTACTCAGGAGA
GCGTTCACCGACAAACAACAGATAAAACGAAAGGCCCAGTCTTTCGACTGAGCCTTTCGTTTTATTTGAT
GCCTGGGGAATTAATTCCTGGCAGTTTATGGCGGGCGTCCTGCCCGCCACCCTCCGGGCCGTTGCTTCGC
AACGTTCAAATCCGCT
